Addgene plasmid #121363: pUC57-Kan_ina168_g2700
Purpose: Level 0 Golden-Gate compatible vector
Depositing lab: Sophien Kamoun. Depositing organization: Sainsbury Laboratory, Norwich. Publication: A Clone Resource of Magnaporthe oryzae Effectors That Share Sequence and Structural Similarities Across Host-Specific Lineages. Petit-Houdenot Y, Langner T, Harant A, Win J, Kamoun S. Mol Plant Microbe Interact. 2020 Aug;33(8):1032-1035. doi: 10.1094/MPMI-03-20-0052-A. Epub 2020 Jun 22. PubMed 32460610.
Backbone
  Vector backbone: pUC57-Kan
  Backbone size w/o insert (bp): 2626
  Vector type: Golden Gate
  Selectable markers: lacZ
Growth in bacteria
  Bacterial resistance: Kanamycin, 50 μg/mL
  Growth temperature: 37°C
  Growth strain: DH5alpha
  Copy number: High Copy
Gene/Insert
  Gene/Insert name: ina168_g2700
  Mutation: Magnaporthe oryzae
  Cloning method: Restriction Enzyme; 5′ cloning site EcoRV (unknown if destroyed); 3′ cloning site EcoRV (unknown if destroyed)
  Sequencing primers: 5′ M13Fw; 3′ M13Rv
Terms and licenses: Academic/Nonprofit Terms; Industry Terms: Not Available to Industry
How to cite: pUC57-Kan_ina168_g2700 was a gift from Sophien Kamoun (Addgene plasmid # 121363 ; http://n2t.net/addgene:121363 ; RRID:Addgene_121363)
