[The description below was written by a language model from this plasmid's Addgene catalogue record and pLannotate feature annotations shown in this document.]
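Description:
pUC57-Kan_ina168_g2700 is a small, high-copy E. coli cloning plasmid (about 3.0 kb in the sequenced record) that serves as a Level 0 module for Golden Gate assembly. It is built on the pUC57-Kan backbone, replicates from a ColE1/pUC-type origin, and is selected with kanamycin through an aph(3')-Ia aminoglycoside phosphotransferase gene, which the annotation places downstream of the bla (AmpR) promoter. Short remnants of bom, rop and lacI are also detected; these are backbone leftovers rather than functional elements.

The insert, ina168_g2700, comes from the fungus Magnaporthe oryzae (the species is entered in the record's mutation field) and belongs to a clone resource of M. oryzae effectors that share sequence and structural similarity across host-specific lineages. It was placed into the EcoRV site of the pUC57 polylinker, within the lacZα region. The feature table is consistent with this: only a fragment of lacZα is annotated, separated from the lac promoter, lac operator and CAP binding site by an unannotated stretch of roughly 470 bp that presumably holds the insert and its flanking sequences. The insert itself is not annotated, and the record does not state its length, whether a signal peptide is included, or which type IIS enzyme sites and overhangs define the module. M13 forward and reverse primer sites flank the insert for sequence verification.

As a Level 0 part, the plasmid carries no expression elements dedicated to the insert. It is intended as a donor from which the effector sequence is released and combined with promoters, tags and terminators in higher-level Golden Gate vectors.
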