Features (pLannotate 1.2.2; 10 found; start..end, strand, type, name):
    137..236     +  misc_feature   bom (fragment): basis of mobility region from pBR322
    242..399     -  CDS            lacZα (fragment): LacZα fragment of β-galactosidase; lacZ fragment
    869..885     -  protein_bind   lac operator: The lac repressor binds to the lac operator to inhibit transcription in E. coli. This inhibition can be relieved by adding lactose or isopropyl-β-D-thiogalactopyranoside (IPTG). lac repressor encoded by lacI
    893..923     -  promoter       lac promoter: promoter for the E. coli lac operon
    938..959     -  protein_bind   CAP binding site: CAP binding activates transcription in the presence of cAMP. E. coli catabolite activator protein
    972..1064    -  CDS            lacI (fragment): lac repressor; lacI; The lac repressor binds to the lac operator to inhibit transcription in E. coli. This inhibition can be relieved by adding lactose or isopropyl-β-D-thiogalactopyranoside (IPTG).
   1247..1835    -  rep_origin     ori: high-copy-number ColE1/pMB1/pBR322/pUC origin of replication
   2006..2821    -  CDS            KanR: aminoglycoside phosphotransferase; aph(3')-Ia; confers resistance to kanamycin in bacteria or G418 (Geneticin®) in eukaryotes
   2822..2926    -  promoter       AmpR promoter: bla
   3021..35      +  CDS            rop (fragment) (across the origin): Rop protein, which maintains plasmids at low copy number; rop
>Addgene plasmid #121363 | pUC57-Kan_ina168_g2700 | addgene full sequence | sequence record 239362 | Addgene NGS Result
TCGCGCGTTTCGGTGATGACGGTGAAAACCTCTGACACATGCAGCTCCCGGAGACGGTCACAGCTTGTCT
GTAAGCGGATGCCGGGAGCAGACAAGCCCGTCAGGGCGCGTCAGCGGGTGTTGGCGGGTGTCGGGGCTGG
CTTAACTATGCGGCATCAGAGCAGATTGTACTGAGAGTGCACCATATGCGGTGTGAAATACCGCACAGAT
GCGTAAGGAGAAAATACCGCATCAGGCGCCATTCGCCATTCAGGCTGCGCAACTGTTGGGAAGGGCGATC
GGTGCGGGCCTCTTCGCTATTACGCCAGCTGGCGAAAGGGGGATGTGCTGCAAGGCGATTAAGTTGGGTA
ACGCCAGGGTTTTCCCAGTCACGACGTTGTAAAACGACGGCCAGTGAATTGACGCGTATTGGGATGAACT
TGGTCTCTAATGGCTGGTGCTAAATGTAGAGTTGATTTGAAACATGGTCAAGCTGTTGTTTCTTCTTTTG
AAGTTTTGGCTGGTTCTAGAAAAACTGTTAAAGAAGAAGGTTTTTCTTGGACTTGTTCTACTGAAAGAGA
TACTTGTAATGCTGTTAATTGTATTTTGCCAAAAGGTTTGACTGCTGTTGGTGTTCAAATTTCTTCTGGT
AAACCAAAAGATAGAGCTGCTGAAGAATCTGCTGCTAGACAAGCTGCTGCTCCAAAAGTTGTTGCTTTGT
GGTTGTTGGAAAATGTTTATTCTGGTAGAAAATGGCCAAGAATTTTTAAAACTGGTGGTCATTTGGGTAT
TTTGTGGGGTGCTTCTGGTTGAGCTTAGAGACCAAGTTCCATCCCAATGGCGCGCCGAGCTTGGCTCGAG
CATGGTCATAGCTGTTTCCTGTGTGAAATTGTTATCCGCTCACAATTCCACACAACATACGAGCCGGAAG
CATAAAGTGTAAAGCCTGGGGTGCCTAATGAGTGAGCTAACTCACATTAATTGCGTTGCGCTCACTGCCC
GCTTTCCAGTCGGGAAACCTGTCGTGCCAGCTGCATTAATGAATCGGCCAACGCGCGGGGAGAGGCGGTT
TGCGTATTGGGCGCTCTTCCGCTTCCTCGCTCACTGACTCGCTGCGCTCGGTCGTTCGGCTGCGGCGAGC
GGTATCAGCTCACTCAAAGGCGGTAATACGGTTATCCACAGAATCAGGGGATAACGCAGGAAAGAACATG
TGAGCAAAAGGCCAGCAAAAGGCCAGGAACCGTAAAAAGGCCGCGTTGCTGGCGTTTTTCCATAGGCTCC
GCCCCCCTGACGAGCATCACAAAAATCGACGCTCAAGTCAGAGGTGGCGAAACCCGACAGGACTATAAAG
ATACCAGGCGTTTCCCCCTGGAAGCTCCCTCGTGCGCTCTCCTGTTCCGACCCTGCCGCTTACCGGATAC
CTGTCCGCCTTTCTCCCTTCGGGAAGCGTGGCGCTTTCTCATAGCTCACGCTGTAGGTATCTCAGTTCGG
TGTAGGTCGTTCGCTCCAAGCTGGGCTGTGTGCACGAACCCCCCGTTCAGCCCGACCGCTGCGCCTTATC
CGGTAACTATCGTCTTGAGTCCAACCCGGTAAGACACGACTTATCGCCACTGGCAGCAGCCACTGGTAAC
AGGATTAGCAGAGCGAGGTATGTAGGCGGTGCTACAGAGTTCTTGAAGTGGTGGCCTAACTACGGCTACA
CTAGAAGAACAGTATTTGGTATCTGCGCTCTGCTGAAGCCAGTTACCTTCGGAAAAAGAGTTGGTAGCTC
TTGATCCGGCAAACAAACCACCGCTGGTAGCGGTGGTTTTTTTGTTTGCAAGCAGCAGATTACGCGCAGA
AAAAAAGGATCTCAAGAAGATCCTTTGATCTTTTCTACGGGGTCTGACGCTCAGTGGAACGAAAACTCAC
GTTAAGGGATTTTGGTCATGAGATTATCAAAAAGGATCTTCACCTAGATCCTTTTAAATTAAAAATGAAG
TTTTAAATCAATCTAAAGTATATATGAGTAAACTTGGTCTGACAGTTAGAAAAACTCATCGAGCATCAAA
TGAAACTGCAATTTATTCATATCAGGATTATCAATACCATATTTTTGAAAAAGCCGTTTCTGTAATGAAG
GAGAAAACTCACCGAGGCAGTTCCATAGGATGGCAAGATCCTGGTATCGGTCTGCGATTCCGACTCGTCC
AACATCAATACAACCTATTAATTTCCCCTCGTCAAAAATAAGGTTATCAAGTGAGAAATCACCATGAGTG
ACGACTGAATCCGGTGAGAATGGCAAAAGTTTATGCATTTCTTTCCAGACTTGTTCAACAGGCCAGCCAT
TACGCTCGTCATCAAAATCACTCGCATCAACCAAACCGTTATTCATTCGTGATTGCGCCTGAGCGAGACG
AAATACGCGATCGCTGTTAAAAGGACAATTACAAACAGGAATCGAATGCAACCGGCGCAGGAACACTGCC
AGCGCATCAACAATATTTTCACCTGAATCAGGATATTCTTCTAATACCTGGAATGCTGTTTTCCCAGGGA
TCGCAGTGGTGAGTAACCATGCATCATCAGGAGTACGGATAAAATGCTTGATGGTCGGAAGAGGCATAAA
TTCCGTCAGCCAGTTTAGTCTGACCATCTCATCTGTAACATCATTGGCAACGCTACCTTTGCCATGTTTC
AGAAACAACTCTGGCGCATCGGGCTTCCCATACAATCGATAGATTGTCGCACCTGATTGCCCGACATTAT
CGCGAGCCCATTTATACCCATATAAATCAGCATCCATGTTGGAATTTAATCGCGGCCTAGAGCAAGACGT
TTCCCGTTGAATATGGCTCATACTCTTCCTTTTTCAATATTATTGAAGCATTTATCAGGGTTATTGTCTC
ATGAGCGGATACATATTTGAATGTATTTAGAAAAATAAACAAATAGGGGTTCCGCGCACATTTCCCCGAA
AAGTGCCACCTGACGTCTAAGAAACCATTATTATCATGACATTAACCTATAAAAATAGGCGTATCACGAG
GCCCTTTCGTC
