>Addgene plasmid #121363 | pUC57-Kan_ina168_g2700 | depositor partial sequence | sequence record 230978 | ina168_g2700
TTGGTCTCTAATGGCTGGTGCTAAATGTAGAGTTGATTTGAAACATGGTCAAGCTGTTGTTTCTTCTTTT
GAAGTTTTGGCTGGTTCTAGAAAAACTGTTAAAGAAGAAGGTTTTTCTTGGACTTGTTCTACTGAAAGAG
ATACTTGTAATGCTGTTAATTGTATTTTGCCAAAAGGTTTGACTGCTGTTGGTGTTCAAATTTCTTCTGG
TAAACCAAAAGATAGAGCTGCTGAAGAATCTGCTGCTAGACAAGCTGCTGCTCCAAAAGTTGTTGCTTTG
TGGTTGTTGGAAAATGTTTATTCTGGTAGAAAATGGCCAAGAATTTTTAAAACTGGTGGTCATTTGGGTA
TTTTGTGGGGTGCTTCTGGTTGAGCTTAGAGACCAA
