>Addgene plasmid #121363 | pUC57-Kan_ina168_g2700 | depositor partial sequence | sequence record 230979 | empty_vector
TCGCGCGTTTCGGTGATGACGGTGAAAACCTCTGACACATGCAGCTCCCGGAGACGGTCACAGCTTGTCT
GTAAGCGGATGCCGGGAGCAGACAAGCCCGTCAGGGCGCGTCAGCGGGTGTTGGCGGGTGTCGGGGCTGG
CTTAACTATGCGGCATCAGAGCAGATTGTACTGAGAGTGCACCATATGCGGTGTGAAATACCGCACAGAT
GCGTAAGGAGAAAATACCGCATCAGGCGCCATTCGCCATTCAGGCTGCGCAACTGTTGGGAAGGGCGATC
GGTGCGGGCCTCTTCGCTATTACGCCAGCTGGCGAAAGGGGGATGTGCTGCAAGGCGATTAAGTTGGGTA
ACGCCAGGGTTTTCCCAGTCACGACGTTGTAAAACGACGGCCAGTGAATTGACGCGTATTGGGATATCCC
AATGGCGCGCCGAGCTTGGCTCGAGCATGGTCATAGCTGTTTCCTGTGTGAAATTGTTATCCGCTCACAA
TTCCACACAACATACGAGCCGGAAGCATAAAGTGTAAAGCCTGGGGTGCCTAATGAGTGAGCTAACTCAC
ATTAATTGCGTTGCGCTCACTGCCCGCTTTCCAGTCGGGAAACCTGTCGTGCCAGCTGCATTAATGAATC
GGCCAACGCGCGGGGAGAGGCGGTTTGCGTATTGGGCGCTCTTCCGCTTCCTCGCTCACTGACTCGCTGC
GCTCGGTCGTTCGGCTGCGGCGAGCGGTATCAGCTCACTCAAAGGCGGTAATACGGTTATCCACAGAATC
AGGGGATAACGCAGGAAAGAACATGTGAGCAAAAGGCCAGCAAAAGGCCAGGAACCGTAAAAAGGCCGCG
TTGCTGGCGTTTTTCCATAGGCTCCGCCCCCCTGACGAGCATCACAAAAATCGACGCTCAAGTCAGAGGT
GGCGAAACCCGACAGGACTATAAAGATACCAGGCGTTTCCCCCTGGAAGCTCCCTCGTGCGCTCTCCTGT
TCCGACCCTGCCGCTTACCGGATACCTGTCCGCCTTTCTCCCTTCGGGAAGCGTGGCGCTTTCTCATAGC
TCACGCTGTAGGTATCTCAGTTCGGTGTAGGTCGTTCGCTCCAAGCTGGGCTGTGTGCACGAACCCCCCG
TTCAGCCCGACCGCTGCGCCTTATCCGGTAACTATCGTCTTGAGTCCAACCCGGTAAGACACGACTTATC
GCCACTGGCAGCAGCCACTGGTAACAGGATTAGCAGAGCGAGGTATGTAGGCGGTGCTACAGAGTTCTTG
AAGTGGTGGCCTAACTACGGCTACACTAGAAGAACAGTATTTGGTATCTGCGCTCTGCTGAAGCCAGTTA
CCTTCGGAAAAAGAGTTGGTAGCTCTTGATCCGGCAAACAAACCACCGCTGGTAGCGGTGGTTTTTTTGT
TTGCAAGCAGCAGATTACGCGCAGAAAAAAAGGATCTCAAGAAGATCCTTTGATCTTTTCTACGGGGTCT
GACGCTCAGTGGAACGAAAACTCACGTTAAGGGATTTTGGTCATGAGATTATCAAAAAGGATCTTCACCT
AGATCCTTTTAAATTAAAAATGAAGTTTTAAATCAATCTAAAGTATATATGAGTAAACTTGGTCTGACAG
TTAGAAAAACTCATCGAGCATCAAATGAAACTGCAATTTATTCATATCAGGATTATCAATACCATATTTT
TGAAAAAGCCGTTTCTGTAATGAAGGAGAAAACTCACCGAGGCAGTTCCATAGGATGGCAAGATCCTGGT
ATCGGTCTGCGATTCCGACTCGTCCAACATCAATACAACCTATTAATTTCCCCTCGTCAAAAATAAGGTT
ATCAAGTGAGAAATCACCATGAGTGACGACTGAATCCGGTGAGAATGGCAAAAGTTTATGCATTTCTTTC
CAGACTTGTTCAACAGGCCAGCCATTACGCTCGTCATCAAAATCACTCGCATCAACCAAACCGTTATTCA
TTCGTGATTGCGCCTGAGCGAGACGAAATACGCGATCGCTGTTAAAAGGACAATTACAAACAGGAATCGA
ATGCAACCGGCGCAGGAACACTGCCAGCGCATCAACAATATTTTCACCTGAATCAGGATATTCTTCTAAT
ACCTGGAATGCTGTTTTCCCAGGGATCGCAGTGGTGAGTAACCATGCATCATCAGGAGTACGGATAAAAT
GCTTGATGGTCGGAAGAGGCATAAATTCCGTCAGCCAGTTTAGTCTGACCATCTCATCTGTAACATCATT
GGCAACGCTACCTTTGCCATGTTTCAGAAACAACTCTGGCGCATCGGGCTTCCCATACAATCGATAGATT
GTCGCACCTGATTGCCCGACATTATCGCGAGCCCATTTATACCCATATAAATCAGCATCCATGTTGGAAT
TTAATCGCGGCCTAGAGCAAGACGTTTCCCGTTGAATATGGCTCATACTCTTCCTTTTTCAATATTATTG
AAGCATTTATCAGGGTTATTGTCTCATGAGCGGATACATATTTGAATGTATTTAGAAAAATAAACAAATA
GGGGTTCCGCGCACATTTCCCCGAAAAGTGCCACCTGACGTCTAAGAAACCATTATTATCATGACATTAA
CCTATAAAAATAGGCGTATCACGAGGCCCTTTCGTC
