>Addgene plasmid #121363 | pUC57-Kan_ina168_g2700 | addgene partial sequence | sequence record 238256 | M13-F20 5'-TGTAAAACGACGGCCAGT-3'
ACTTGGTCTCTAATGGCTGGTGCTAAATGTAGAGTTGATTTGAAACATGGTCAAGCTGTTGTTTCTTCTT
TTGAAGTTTTGGCTGGTTCTAGAAAAACTGTTAAAGAAGAAGGTTTTTCTTGGACTTGTTCTACTGAAAG
AGATACTTGTAATGCTGTTAATTGTATTTTGCCAAAAGGTTTGACTGCTGTTGGTGTTCAAATTTCTTCT
GGTAAACCAAAAGATAGAGCTGCTGAAGAATCTGCTGCTAGACAAGCTGCTGCTCCAAAAGTTGTTGCTT
TGTGGTTGTTGGAAAATGTTTATTCTGGTAGAAAATGGCCAAGAATTTTTAAAACTGGTGGTCATTTGGG
TATTTTGTGGGGTGCTTCTGGTTGAGCTTAGAGACCAAGTTCCATCCCAATGGCGCGCCGAGCTTGGCTC
GAGCATGGTCATAGCTGTTTCCTGTGTGAAATTGTTATCCGCTCACAATTCCACACAACATACGAGCCGG
AAGCATAAAGTGTAAAGCCTGGGGTGCCTAATGAGTGAGCTAACTCACATTAATTGCGTTGCGCTCACTG
CCCGCTTTCCAGTCGGGAAACCTGTCGTGCCAGCTGCATTAATGAATCGGCCAACGCGCGGGGAGAGGCG
GTTTGCGTATTGGGCGCTCTTCCGCTTCCTCGCTCACTGACTCGCTGCGCTCGGTCGTTCGGCTGCGGCG
AGCGGTATCAGCTCACTCAAAGGCGGTAATACGGTTATCCACAGAATCAGGGGATAACGCAGGAAAGAAC
ATGTGAGCAAAAGGCCAGCAAAAGGCCAGGAACCGTAAAAAGGCCGCGTTGCTGGCGTTTTTCCAT
